Addgene plasmid #54664: mTFP1-Peroxisomes-2
Purpose: (Empty Backbone) Localization: Peroxisomes, Excitation: 462, Emission: 492
Depositing lab: Robert Campbell & Michael Davidson. Depositing organization: Florida State University, Tallahassee. Publication: Hue-shifted monomeric variants of Clavularia cyan fluorescent protein: identification of the molecular determinants of color and applications in fluorescence imaging. Ai HW, Olenych SG, Wong P, Davidson MW, Campbell RE. BMC Biol. 2008 Mar 6;6:13. doi: 10.1186/1741-7007-6-13. PubMed 18325109.
Backbone
  Vector backbone: mTFP1
  Backbone size w/o insert (bp): 4750
  Vector type: Mammalian Expression
  Selectable markers: Neomycin (select with G418)
  Backbone size (bp): 4750
  Tag / fusion protein: mTFP1 (C terminal on backbone); Peroximal Targeting Signal 1 (PTS1) (C terminal on backbone)
Growth in bacteria
  Bacterial resistance: Kanamycin, 50 μg/mL
  Growth temperature: 37°C
  Growth strain: DH5alpha
  Copy number: High Copy
Gene/Insert
  Gene/Insert name: mTFP1-Peroxisomes
  Tag / fusion protein: Peroxisomal Targeting Signal 1 (PTS1; Ser-Lys-Leu) (C terminal on insert)
Terms and licenses: Academic/Nonprofit Terms; Industry Terms: Not Available to Industry
Depositor comments: Peroxisomes = Peroxy. Excitation = 462; Emission = 492
How to cite: mTFP1-Peroxisomes-2 was a gift from Robert Campbell & Michael Davidson (Addgene plasmid # 54664 ; http://n2t.net/addgene:54664 ; RRID:Addgene_54664)
