[The description below was written by a language model from this plasmid's Addgene catalogue record.]
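Description:
mTFP1-Peroxisomes-2 is a mammalian expression plasmid of about 4.75 kb that encodes a peroxisome-targeted form of mTFP1, the monomeric teal/cyan fluorescent protein engineered from a Clavularia coral protein. The coding region consists of mTFP1 carrying a peroxisomal targeting signal type 1 (PTS1), the Ser-Lys-Leu tripeptide, at its C-terminus. PTS1 must sit at the extreme carboxyl end of a protein to be recognised by the cytosolic import receptor, which delivers the folded cargo into the peroxisomal matrix; the fluorescent protein therefore accumulates in peroxisomes and marks them as discrete puncta. The record lists an excitation maximum of 462 nm and emission maximum of 492 nm. Although catalogued as an empty backbone, the construct is essentially a ready-to-use organelle marker rather than a cloning vector awaiting an insert.

The plasmid is maintained at high copy number in E. coli under kanamycin selection, and it carries a neomycin resistance marker that permits G418 selection of stably transfected mammalian cells. The record does not state the promoter driving the fusion, the origin of replication, or the polyadenylation signal, and no feature table is provided, so these elements cannot be specified here. Typical uses are live- or fixed-cell fluorescence imaging of peroxisome number, distribution and dynamics, and multicolour experiments in which the teal emission of mTFP1 is combined with spectrally distinct fluorescent proteins labelling other compartments.
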