>Addgene plasmid #54664 | mTFP1-Peroxisomes-2 | depositor partial sequence | sequence record 85061 | insert sequence
GATGCGGTTTGGCAGTACATCAATGGGCGTGGATAGCGGTTGACTCACGGGGATTTCCAAGTCTCCACCC
CATTGACGTCAATGGGAGTTGTTTGGCACCAAAATCAACGGGACTTTCCAAAATGTCGTAACAACTCCGC
CCCATTGACGCAAATGGGCGGTAGGCGTGTACGGTGGGAGGTCTATATAAGCAGAGCTGGTTTAGTGAAC
CGTCAGATCCGCTAGCGCTACCGGACTCAGATCTCGAGCTCAAGCTTCGAATTCTGCAGTCGACGGTACC
GCGGGCCCGGGATCCACCGGTCGCCACCATGGTGAGCAAGGGCGAGGAGACCACAATGGGCGTAATCAAG
CCCGACATGAAGATCAAGCTGAAGATGGAGGGCAACGTGAATGGCCACGCCTTCGTGATCGAGGGCGAGG
GCGAGGGCAAGCCCTACGACGGCACCAACACCATCAACCTGGAGGTGAAGGAGGGAGCCCCCCTGCCCTT
CTCCTACGACATTCTGACCACCGCGTTCGCCTACGGCAACAGGGCCTTCACCAAGTACCCCGACGACATC
CCCAACTACTTCAAGCAGTCCTTCCCCGAGGGCTACTCTTGGGAGCGCACCATGACCTTCGAGGACAAGG
GCATCGTGAAGGTGAAGTCCGACATCTCCATGGAGGAGGACTCCTTCATCTACGAGATACACCTCAAGGG
CGAGAACTTCCCCCCCAACGGCCCCGTGATGCAGAAGAAGACCACCGGCTGGGACGCCTCCACCGAGAGG
ATGTACGTGCGCGACGGCGTGCTGAAGGGCGACGTCAAGCACAAGCTGCTGCTGGAGGGCGGCGGCCACC
ACCGCGTTGACTTCAAGACCATCTACAGGGCCAAGAAGGCGGTGAAGCTGCCCGACTATCACTTTGTGGA
CCACCGCATCGAGATCCTGAACCACGACAAGGACTACAACAAGGTGACCGTTTACGAGAGCGCCGTGGCC
CGCAACTCCACCGACGGCATGGACGAGCTGTACAAGTCCGGATCCAAGCTGTAGCGGCCGCGACTCTAGA
TCATAATCAGCCATACCACATTTGTAGAGGTTTTACTTGCTTTAAAAACCTCCCACACCTCCCCCTGAAC
CTGAAACATAAATGAATGCAATTGTTGTTGTAACTTGTTATTGCAGCTTATAATGGTTACAATAAGCATA
GCATCACAAATTTCACAATAAGCATTTTTTCACTGCATTCTAGTTGTGTTGTCCAACTCATCATGTATCT
AAGCGTAAATTGTAGCGTATATTTGTAAATCGCGTAATTTTGTAATCAGCTCATTTTACATAGCGAATCG
GCAA
