>Addgene plasmid #54664 | mTFP1-Peroxisomes-2 | addgene partial sequence | sequence record 90770 | CMV-F 5'-CGCAAATGGGCGGTAGGCGTG-3'
GTGAACCGTCAGATCCGCTAGCGCTACCGGACTCAGATCTCGAGCTCAAGCTTCGAATTCTGCAGTCGAC
GGTACCGCGGGCCCGGGATCCACCGGTCGCCACCATGGTGAGCAAGGGCGAGGAGACCACAATGGGCGTA
ATCAAGCCCGACATGAAGATCAAGCTGAAGATGGAGGGCAACGTGAATGGCCACGCCTTCGTGATCGAGG
GCGAGGGCGAGGGCAAGCCCTACGACGGCACCAACACCATCAACCTGGAGGTGAAGGAGGGAGCCCCCCT
GCCCTTCTCCTACGACATTCTGACCACCGCGTTCGCCTACGGCAACAGGGCCTTCACCAAGTACCCCGAC
GACATCCCCAACTACTTCAAGCAGTCCTTCCCCGAGGGCTACTCTTGGGAGCGCACCATGACCTTCGAGG
ACAAGGGCATCGTGAAGGTGAAGTCCGACATCTCCATGGAGGAGGACTCCTTCATCTACGAGATACACCT
CAAGGGCGAGAACTTCCCCCCCAACGGCCCCGTGATGCAGAAGAAGACCACCGGCTGGGACGCCTCCACC
GAGAGGATGTACGTGCGCGACGGCGTGCTGAAGGGCGACGTCAAGCACAAGCTGCTGCTGGAGGGCGGCG
GCCACCACCGCGTTGACTTCAAGACCATCTACAGGGCCAAGAAGGCGGTGAAGCTGCCCGACTATCACTT
TGTGGACCACCGCATCGAGATCCTGAACCACGACAAGGACTACAACAAGGTGACCGTTTACGAGAGCGCC
GTGGCCCGCAACTCCACCGACGGCATGGACGAGCTGTACAAGTCCGGATCCAAGCTGTAGCGGCCGCGAC
TCTAGATCATAATC
